>Addgene plasmid #210633 | pGL4.23_TSS1 | depositor full sequence | sequence record 410506 | Full Sequence
GGCCTAACTGGCCGGTACCTTGAGCAGGATAGTGGCATGACCAGCTCTATCTTCTTTTTTTTTTTTTTTG
AGATGGAGTCTCACTCTGTTGCCCAGGCTAGAGTGCAGTGGCACGATCTCGGCTCACCACAACCTCCACC
TCCTGGGTTCAAGTGATTCTTCTGCCTCAGCTTCCTGAGTAGCTGGGATTAAAGGCGTGCGCCACCACAC
CCGGCTCATTTTGTATTTTTAGTACAGATGGGGTTTCTCCATGTTGGTCAGGCTGGTCTCGACTCCCGAC
CTCAGGTGATCCACCTGCCTCGGTCTCCCAAAGTGCTGGGATTACAGGCGTGAGCCACCGTGCCCGGCCT
GACCAGCTCTATCTTTAAAAGATCACTCCACTGTGATGTGGAGAAGGGGTTGCAGGGCAATGGTGGACAC
AGGAAGGGCTGATAAGAAGCAACTGTGATAGTCCAGACACCTGCCTCTGGGAGCCTAAAACACTCCACAT
AGGTGGGAAGGCTTCAAAAGAGGCCTGGGGATGAAGCTGTTGCCCTCCAGCCTGCCGCGCTTCCCGGGGA
CCTGCAAACGTCCATCCTTTCCTCGGTCGATTCCTCGTCCAGCCTGTGGTCCTTGGGGCTCTGATTTATT
CAGCTTGGGAACCAGGCAGCGAGTCTCATGTCTGCCCCAGGCCTCAAAATAGATTATTTTTTTTATTAGC
TGTCCCTTGTTAACTCATAATTGCAATCATGTAACATTTAATAGAGGCACAAAGCGATCCCCATCACTGC
TCCACAATCATTCATTAGCTAACAAGACAGAGCAGCTCATAAAAAAAAAGCCGTTAAAAAAATTCCGGGG
AAATGGAAAGCAGGAGGTGATGCAAGCCCTGGTTAACAAAGGCTGAGGGTTGGGGGGAGGCATGAGAGGG
TGTGAGTGGAATAACCCAAGCCTGATAAGCCACAAAGCAGCGCCTGCTGCTCCCTCCTCCCTCTGCCGCC
TGAGTCAGAGAAGCCGGGATGTGTTCAAAATCAAGCAATGTAATTAGCAGGTTGCATCATGCCTCTCGAT
TATAAATTACAATGGCCACAAAGAGGGTGGATGGAGGAGCAGGGATTAGATGGGGTAACCCAATCCCAGT
GCCGGGAAGGGGGACAGAGGGCCCGGGAGCTGCCCCCCGCCACTAGGAGCCACTCGGAGTGGCCTCTGTC
TACTGTGTCTAGGGACAGCAACAAGGCCTACTCAATACCTGCTTTGTGTAGCCTGGGATAATGATTTACA
AACTCAAGGAAATCAGGAGGTGTGAAAAGAAGATAGCCCTCTTAACCCAGCCATTGTCTACCCTCTGCTG
GAATGTCCCTCAGCTCCACCCACCTGGTGCACCTGTGCACACGGATGCTGTTTGAGGATGGTCCACGTGA
GGAGCCCTCATAGGGGCTGGACTGATAAGATCTAAAAGGGTTGCTGGGCTCGAGGAGCTCGCTAGCCTCG
AGGATATCAAGATCTGGCCTCGGCGGCCAAGCTTAGACACTAGAGGGTATATAATGGAAGCTCGACTTCC
AGCTTGGCAATCCGGTACTGTTGGTAAAGCCACCATGGCGCTCAGGACCGGGCCTCAAAATGGCCACACG
CGTACCCCCGTAGCGGAAAAACATCGCCCAGGACCACACCGCAGCGTAACTGCAGGCCTCTCAGCGAAAA
AGGGGGAAAGCAAAGACCCGGGTGTGCATCCTCTTCCTCGGCTTCCGCCCCTTTCCGGCGGAGTGGAGAT
CCTATTCAGAGGGGCCGGTCTCTCTAAATATGCCCCAGCCCATGGAAGATGCCAAAAACATTAAGAAGGG
CCCAGCGCCATTCTACCCACTCGAAGACGGGACCGCCGGCGAGCAGCTGCACAAAGCCATGAAGCGCTAC
GCCCTGGTGCCCGGCACCATCGCCTTTACCGACGCACATATCGAGGTGGACATTACCTACGCCGAGTACT
TCGAGATGAGCGTTCGGCTGGCAGAAGCTATGAAGCGCTATGGGCTGAATACAAACCATCGGATCGTGGT
GTGCAGCGAGAATAGCTTGCAGTTCTTCATGCCCGTGTTGGGTGCCCTGTTCATCGGTGTGGCTGTGGCC
CCAGCTAACGACATCTACAACGAGCGCGAGCTGCTGAACAGCATGGGCATCAGCCAGCCCACCGTCGTAT
TCGTGAGCAAGAAAGGGCTGCAAAAGATCCTCAACGTGCAAAAGAAGCTACCGATCATACAAAAGATCAT
CATCATGGATAGCAAGACCGACTACCAGGGCTTCCAAAGCATGTACACCTTCGTGACTTCCCATTTGCCA
CCCGGCTTCAACGAGTACGACTTCGTGCCCGAGAGCTTCGACCGGGACAAAACCATCGCCCTGATCATGA
ACAGTAGTGGCAGTACCGGATTGCCCAAGGGCGTAGCCCTACCGCACCGCACCGCTTGTGTCCGATTCAG
TCATGCCCGCGACCCCATCTTCGGCAACCAGATCATCCCCGACACCGCTATCCTCAGCGTGGTGCCATTT
CACCACGGCTTCGGCATGTTCACCACGCTGGGCTACTTGATCTGCGGCTTTCGGGTCGTGCTCATGTACC
GCTTCGAGGAGGAGCTATTCTTGCGCAGCTTGCAAGACTATAAGATTCAATCTGCCCTGCTGGTGCCCAC
ACTATTTAGCTTCTTCGCTAAGAGCACTCTCATCGACAAGTACGACCTAAGCAACTTGCACGAGATCGCC
AGCGGCGGGGCGCCGCTCAGCAAGGAGGTAGGTGAGGCCGTGGCCAAACGCTTCCACCTACCAGGCATCC
GCCAGGGCTACGGCCTGACAGAAACAACCAGCGCCATTCTGATCACCCCCGAAGGGGACGACAAGCCTGG
CGCAGTAGGCAAGGTGGTGCCCTTCTTCGAGGCTAAGGTGGTGGACTTGGACACCGGTAAGACACTGGGT
GTGAACCAGCGCGGCGAGCTGTGCGTCCGTGGCCCCATGATCATGAGCGGCTACGTTAACAACCCCGAGG
CTACAAACGCTCTCATCGACAAGGACGGCTGGCTGCACAGCGGCGACATCGCCTACTGGGACGAGGACGA
GCACTTCTTCATCGTGGACCGGCTGAAGAGCCTGATCAAATACAAGGGCTACCAGGTAGCCCCAGCCGAA
CTGGAGAGCATCCTGCTGCAACACCCCAACATCTTCGACGCCGGGGTCGCCGGCCTGCCCGACGACGATG
CCGGCGAGCTGCCCGCCGCAGTCGTCGTGCTGGAACACGGTAAAACCATGACCGAGAAGGAGATCGTGGA
CTATGTGGCCAGCCAGGTTACAACCGCCAAGAAGCTGCGCGGTGGTGTTGTGTTCGTGGACGAGGTGCCT
AAAGGACTGACCGGCAAGTTGGACGCCCGCAAGATCCGCGAGATTCTCATTAAGGCCAAGAAGGGCGGCA
AGATCGCCGTGTAATAATTCTAGAGTCGGGGCGGCCGGCCGCTTCGAGCAGACATGATAAGATACATTGA
TGAGTTTGGACAAACCACAACTAGAATGCAGTGAAAAAAATGCTTTATTTGTGAAATTTGTGATGCTATT
GCTTTATTTGTAACCATTATAAGCTGCAATAAACAAGTTAACAACAACAATTGCATTCATTTTATGTTTC
AGGTTCAGGGGGAGGTGTGGGAGGTTTTTTAAAGCAAGTAAAACCTCTACAAATGTGGTAAAATCGATAA
GGATCCGTCGACCGATGCCCTTGAGAGCCTTCAACCCAGTCAGCTCCTTCCGGTGGGCGCGGGGCATGAC
TATCGTCGCCGCACTTATGACTGTCTTCTTTATCATGCAACTCGTAGGACAGGTGCCGGCAGCGCTCTTC
CGCTTCCTCGCTCACTGACTCGCTGCGCTCGGTCGTTCGGCTGCGGCGAGCGGTATCAGCTCACTCAAAG
GCGGTAATACGGTTATCCACAGAATCAGGGGATAACGCAGGAAAGAACATGTGAGCAAAAGGCCAGCAAA
AGGCCAGGAACCGTAAAAAGGCCGCGTTGCTGGCGTTTTTCCATAGGCTCCGCCCCCCTGACGAGCATCA
CAAAAATCGACGCTCAAGTCAGAGGTGGCGAAACCCGACAGGACTATAAAGATACCAGGCGTTTCCCCCT
GGAAGCTCCCTCGTGCGCTCTCCTGTTCCGACCCTGCCGCTTACCGGATACCTGTCCGCCTTTCTCCCTT
CGGGAAGCGTGGCGCTTTCTCATAGCTCACGCTGTAGGTATCTCAGTTCGGTGTAGGTCGTTCGCTCCAA
GCTGGGCTGTGTGCACGAACCCCCCGTTCAGCCCGACCGCTGCGCCTTATCCGGTAACTATCGTCTTGAG
TCCAACCCGGTAAGACACGACTTATCGCCACTGGCAGCAGCCACTGGTAACAGGATTAGCAGAGCGAGGT
ATGTAGGCGGTGCTACAGAGTTCTTGAAGTGGTGGCCTAACTACGGCTACACTAGAAGAACAGTATTTGG
TATCTGCGCTCTGCTGAAGCCAGTTACCTTCGGAAAAAGAGTTGGTAGCTCTTGATCCGGCAAACAAACC
ACCGCTGGTAGCGGTGGTTTTTTTGTTTGCAAGCAGCAGATTACGCGCAGAAAAAAAGGATCTCAAGAAG
ATCCTTTGATCTTTTCTACGGGGTCTGACGCTCAGTGGAACGAAAACTCACGTTAAGGGATTTTGGTCAT
GAGATTATCAAAAAGGATCTTCACCTAGATCCTTTTAAATTAAAAATGAAGTTTTAAATCAATCTAAAGT
ATATATGAGTAAACTTGGTCTGACAGCGGCCGCAAATGCTAAACCACTGCAGTGGTTACCAGTGCTTGAT
CAGTGAGGCACCGATCTCAGCGATCTGCCTATTTCGTTCGTCCATAGTGGCCTGACTCCCCGTCGTGTAG
ATCACTACGATTCGTGAGGGCTTACCATCAGGCCCCAGCGCAGCAATGATGCCGCGAGAGCCGCGTTCAC
CGGCCCCCGATTTGTCAGCAATGAACCAGCCAGCAGGGAGGGCCGAGCGAAGAAGTGGTCCTGCTACTTT
GTCCGCCTCCATCCAGTCTATGAGCTGCTGTCGTGATGCTAGAGTAAGAAGTTCGCCAGTGAGTAGTTTC
CGAAGAGTTGTGGCCATTGCTACTGGCATCGTGGTATCACGCTCGTCGTTCGGTATGGCTTCGTTCAACT
CTGGTTCCCAGCGGTCAAGCCGGGTCACATGATCACCCATATTATGAAGAAATGCAGTCAGCTCCTTAGG
GCCTCCGATCGTTGTCAGAAGTAAGTTGGCCGCGGTGTTGTCGCTCATGGTAATGGCAGCACTACACAAT
TCTCTTACCGTCATGCCATCCGTAAGATGCTTTTCCGTGACCGGCGAGTACTCAACCAAGTCGTTTTGTG
AGTAGTGTATACGGCGACCAAGCTGCTCTTGCCCGGCGTCTATACGGGACAACACCGCGCCACATAGCAG
TACTTTGAAAGTGCTCATCATCGGGAATCGTTCTTCGGGGCGGAAAGACTCAAGGATCTTGCCGCTATTG
AGATCCAGTTCGATATAGCCCACTCTTGCACCCAGTTGATCTTCAGCATCTTTTACTTTCACCAGCGTTT
CGGGGTGTGCAAAAACAGGCAAGCAAAATGCCGCAAAGAAGGGAATGAGTGCGACACGAAAATGTTGGAT
GCTCATACTCGTCCTTTTTCAATATTATTGAAGCATTTATCAGGGTTACTAGTACGTCTCTCAAGGATAA
GTAAGTAATATTAAGGTACGGGAGGTATTGGACAGGCCGCAATAAAATATCTTTATTTTCATTACATCTG
TGTGTTGGTTTTTTGTGTGAATCGATAGTACTAACATACGCTCTCCATCAAAACAAAACGAAACAAAACA
AACTAGCAAAATAGGCTGTCCCCAGTGCAAGTGCAGGTGCCAGAACATTTCTCT
Features (pLannotate 1.2.2; 12 found; start..end, strand, type, name):
     74..247     +  CDS            C9orf85 (fragment): CI085_HUMAN - Experimental evidence at protein level: Swiss-Prot protein existence level 1. From Homo sapiens (Human).
    272..343     -  CDS            C8orf17 (fragment): MOST1_HUMAN - Experimental evidence at protein level: Swiss-Prot protein existence level 1. May be involved in cell survival, proliferation and progression of cancer cells. From Homo sapiens (Human).
   1511..1542    +  promoter       minP: minimal TATA-box promoter with low basal activity
   1792..3444    +  CDS            luciferase: firefly luciferase synthetic luc2 version of the luciferase gene
   3488..3609    -  polyA_signal   SV40 poly(A) signal: SV40 polyadenylation signal
   3632..3700    -  CDS            large T antigen (fragment): large T antigen from SV40 (simian virus 40)
   3716..3848    +  CDS            TcR (fragment): tetracycline efflux protein; tet; confers resistance to tetracycline
   4028..4616    -  rep_origin     ori: high-copy-number ColE1/pMB1/pBR322/pUC origin of replication
   4816..5676    -  CDS            AmpR: β-lactamase confers resistance to ampicillin, carbenicillin, and related antibiotics
   5677..5718    -  promoter       AmpR promoter (fragment): bla
   5781..5829    +  polyA_signal   poly(A) signal: synthetic polyadenylation signal
   5843..5934    +  misc_feature   pause site: RNA polymerase II transcriptional pause signal from the human α2 globin gene
