>Addgene plasmid #210633 | pGL4.23_TSS1 | addgene full sequence | sequence record 417984 | Addgene NGS Result
GGCCTAACTGGCCGGTACCTTGAGCAGGATAGTGGCATGACCAGCTCTATCTTCTTTTTTTTTTTTTGAG
ATGGAGTCTCACTCTGTTGCCCAGGCTAGAGTGCAGTGGCACGATCTCGGCTCACCACAACCTCCACCTC
CTGGGTTCAAGTGATTCTTCTGCCTCAGCTTCCTGAGTAGCTGGGATTAAAGGCGTGCGCCACCACACCC
GGCTCATTTTGTATTTTTAGTAGAGATGGGGTTTCTCCATGTTGGTCAGGCTGGTCTCGACTCCCGACCT
CAGGTGATCCACCTGCCTCGGTCTCCCAAAGTGCTGGGATTACAGGCGTGAGCCACCGTGCCCGGCCTGA
CCAGCTCTATCTTTAAAAGATCACTCCACTGTGATGTGGAGAAGGGGTTGCAGGGCAATGGTGGACACAG
GAAGGGCTGATAAGAAGCAACTGTGATAGTCCAGACACCTGCCTCTGGGAGCCTAAAACACTCCACATAG
GTGGGAAGGCTTCAAAAGAGGCCTGGGGATGAAGCTGTTGCCCTCCAGCCTGCCGCGCTTCCCGGGGACC
TGCAAACGTCCATCCTTTCCTCGGTCGATTCCTCGTCCAGCCTGTGGTCCTTGGGGCTCTGATTTATTCA
GCTTGGGAACCAGGCAGCGAGTCTCATGTCTGCCCCAGGCCTCAAAATAGATTATTTTTTTTATTAGCTG
TCCCTTGTTAACTCATAATTGCAATCATGTAACATTTAATAGAGGCACAAAGCGATCCCCATCACTGCTC
CACAATCATTCATTAGCTAACAAGACAGAGCAGCTCATAAAAAAAAAGCCGTTAAAAAAATTCCGGGGAA
ATGGAAAGCAGGAGGTGATGCAAGCCCTGGTTAACAAAGGCTGAGGGTTGGGGGGAGGCATGAGAGGGTG
TGAGTGGAATAACCCAAGCCTGATAAGCCACAAAGCAGCGCCTGCTGCTCCCTCCTCCCTCTGCCGCCTG
AGTCAGAGAAGCCGGGATGTGTTCAAAATCAAGCAATGTAATTAGCAGGTTGCATCATGCCTCTCGATTA
TAAATTACAATGGCCACAAAGAGGGTGGATGGAGGAGCAGGGATTAGATGGGGTAACCCAATCCCAGTGC
CGGGAAGGGGGACAGAGGGCCCGGGAGCTGCCCCCCGCCACTAGGAGCCACTCGGAGTGGCCTCTGTCTA
CTGTGTCTAGGGACAGCAACAAGGCCTACTCAATACCTGCTTTGTGTAGCCTGGGATAATGATTTACAAA
CTCAAGGAAATCAGGAGGTGTGAAAAGAAGATAGCCCTCTTAACCCAGCCATTGTCTACCCTCTGCTGGA
ATGTCCCTCAGCTCCACCCACCTGGTGCACCTGTGCACACGGATGCTGTTTGAGGATGGTCCACGTGAGG
AGCCCTCATAGGGGCTGGACTGATAAGATCTAAAAGGGTTGCTGGGCTCGAGGAGCTCGCTAGCCTCGAG
GATATCAAGATCTGGCCTCGGCGGCCAAGCTTAGACACTAGAGGGTATATAATGGAAGCTCGACTTCCAG
CTTGGCAATCCGGTACTGTTGGTAAAGCCACCATGGCGCTCAGGACCGGGCCTCAAAATGGCCACACGCG
TACCCCCGTAGCGGAAAAACATCGCCCAGGACCACACCGCAGCGTAACTGCAGGCCTCTCAGCGAAAAAG
GGGGAAAGCAAAGACCCGGGTGTGCATCCTCTTCCTCGGCTTCCGCCCCTTTCCGGCGGAGTGGAGATCC
TATTCAGAGGGGCCGGTCTCTCTAAATATGCCCCAGCCCATGGAAGATGCCAAAAACATTAAGAAGGGCC
CAGCGCCATTCTACCCACTCGAAGACGGGACCGCCGGCGAGCAGCTGCACAAAGCCATGAAGCGCTACGC
CCTGGTGCCCGGCACCATCGCCTTTACCGACGCACATATCGAGGTGGACATTACCTACGCCGAGTACTTC
GAGATGAGCGTTCGGCTGGCAGAAGCTATGAAGCGCTATGGGCTGAATACAAACCATCGGATCGTGGTGT
GCAGCGAGAATAGCTTGCAGTTCTTCATGCCCGTGTTGGGTGCCCTGTTCATCGGTGTGGCTGTGGCCCC
AGCTAACGACATCTACAACGAGCGCGAGCTGCTGAACAGCATGGGCATCAGCCAGCCCACCGTCGTATTC
GTGAGCAAGAAAGGGCTGCAAAAGATCCTCAACGTGCAAAAGAAGCTACCGATCATACAAAAGATCATCA
TCATGGATAGCAAGACCGACTACCAGGGCTTCCAAAGCATGTACACCTTCGTGACTTCCCATTTGCCACC
CGGCTTCAACGAGTACGACTTCGTGCCCGAGAGCTTCGACCGGGACAAAACCATCGCCCTGATCATGAAC
AGTAGTGGCAGTACCGGATTGCCCAAGGGCGTAGCCCTACCGCACCGCACCGCTTGTGTCCGATTCAGTC
ATGCCCGCGACCCCATCTTCGGCAACCAGATCATCCCCGACACCGCTATCCTCAGCGTGGTGCCATTTCA
CCACGGCTTCGGCATGTTCACCACGCTGGGCTACTTGATCTGCGGCTTTCGGGTCGTGCTCATGTACCGC
TTCGAGGAGGAGCTATTCTTGCGCAGCTTGCAAGACTATAAGATTCAATCTGCCCTGCTGGTGCCCACAC
TATTTAGCTTCTTCGCTAAGAGCACTCTCATCGACAAGTACGACCTAAGCAACTTGCACGAGATCGCCAG
CGGCGGGGCGCCGCTCAGCAAGGAGGTAGGTGAGGCCGTGGCCAAACGCTTCCACCTACCAGGCATCCGC
CAGGGCTACGGCCTGACAGAAACAACCAGCGCCATTCTGATCACCCCCGAAGGGGACGACAAGCCTGGCG
CAGTAGGCAAGGTGGTGCCCTTCTTCGAGGCTAAGGTGGTGGACTTGGACACCGGTAAGACACTGGGTGT
GAACCAGCGCGGCGAGCTGTGCGTCCGTGGCCCCATGATCATGAGCGGCTACGTTAACAACCCCGAGGCT
ACAAACGCTCTCATCGACAAGGACGGCTGGCTGCACAGCGGCGACATCGCCTACTGGGACGAGGACGAGC
ACTTCTTCATCGTGGACCGGCTGAAGAGCCTGATCAAATACAAGGGCTACCAGGTAGCCCCAGCCGAACT
GGAGAGCATCCTGCTGCAACACCCCAACATCTTCGACGCCGGGGTCGCCGGCCTGCCCGACGACGATGCC
GGCGAGCTGCCCGCCGCAGTCGTCGTGCTGGAACACGGTAAAACCATGACCGAGAAGGAGATCGTGGACT
ATGTGGCCAGCCAGGTTACAACCGCCAAGAAGCTGCGCGGTGGTGTTGTGTTCGTGGACGAGGTGCCTAA
AGGACTGACCGGCAAGTTGGACGCCCGCAAGATCCGCGAGATTCTCATTAAGGCCAAGAAGGGCGGCAAG
ATCGCCGTGTAATAATTCTAGAGTCGGGGCGGCCGGCCGCTTCGAGCAGACATGATAAGATACATTGATG
AGTTTGGACAAACCACAACTAGAATGCAGTGAAAAAAATGCTTTATTTGTGAAATTTGTGATGCTATTGC
TTTATTTGTAACCATTATAAGCTGCAATAAACAAGTTAACAACAACAATTGCATTCATTTTATGTTTCAG
GTTCAGGGGGAGGTGTGGGAGGTTTTTTAAAGCAAGTAAAACCTCTACAAATGTGGTAAAATCGATAAGG
ATCCGTCGACCGATGCCCTTGAGAGCCTTCAACCCAGTCAGCTCCTTCCGGTGGGCGCGGGGCATGACTA
TCGTCGCCGCACTTATGACTGTCTTCTTTATCATGCAACTCGTAGGACAGGTGCCGGCAGCGCTCTTCCG
CTTCCTCGCTCACTGACTCGCTGCGCTCGGTCGTTCGGCTGCGGCGAGCGGTATCAGCTCACTCAAAGGC
GGTAATACGGTTATCCACAGAATCAGGGGATAACGCAGGAAAGAACATGTGAGCAAAAGGCCAGCAAAAG
GCCAGGAACCGTAAAAAGGCCGCGTTGCTGGCGTTTTTCCATAGGCTCCGCCCCCCTGACGAGCATCACA
AAAATCGACGCTCAAGTCAGAGGTGGCGAAACCCGACAGGACTATAAAGATACCAGGCGTTTCCCCCTGG
AAGCTCCCTCGTGCGCTCTCCTGTTCCGACCCTGCCGCTTACCGGATACCTGTCCGCCTTTCTCCCTTCG
GGAAGCGTGGCGCTTTCTCATAGCTCACGCTGTAGGTATCTCAGTTCGGTGTAGGTCGTTCGCTCCAAGC
TGGGCTGTGTGCACGAACCCCCCGTTCAGCCCGACCGCTGCGCCTTATCCGGTAACTATCGTCTTGAGTC
CAACCCGGTAAGACACGACTTATCGCCACTGGCAGCAGCCACTGGTAACAGGATTAGCAGAGCGAGGTAT
GTAGGCGGTGCTACAGAGTTCTTGAAGTGGTGGCCTAACTACGGCTACACTAGAAGAACAGTATTTGGTA
TCTGCGCTCTGCTGAAGCCAGTTACCTTCGGAAAAAGAGTTGGTAGCTCTTGATCCGGCAAACAAACCAC
CGCTGGTAGCGGTGGTTTTTTTGTTTGCAAGCAGCAGATTACGCGCAGAAAAAAAGGATCTCAAGAAGAT
CCTTTGATCTTTTCTACGGGGTCTGACGCTCAGTGGAACGAAAACTCACGTTAAGGGATTTTGGTCATGA
GATTATCAAAAAGGATCTTCACCTAGATCCTTTTAAATTAAAAATGAAGTTTTAAATCAATCTAAAGTAT
ATATGAGTAAACTTGGTCTGACAGCGGCCGCAAATGCTAAACCACTGCAGTGGTTACCAGTGCTTGATCA
GTGAGGCACCGATCTCAGCGATCTGCCTATTTCGTTCGTCCATAGTGGCCTGACTCCCCGTCGTGTAGAT
CACTACGATTCGTGAGGGCTTACCATCAGGCCCCAGCGCAGCAATGATGCCGCGAGAGCCGCGTTCACCG
GCCCCCGATTTGTCAGCAATGAACCAGCCAGCAGGGAGGGCCGAGCGAAGAAGTGGTCCTGCTACTTTGT
CCGCCTCCATCCAGTCTATGAGCTGCTGTCGTGATGCTAGAGTAAGAAGTTCGCCAGTGAGTAGTTTCCG
AAGAGTTGTGGCCATTGCTACTGGCATCGTGGTATCACGCTCGTCGTTCGGTATGGCTTCGTTCAACTCT
GGTTCCCAGCGGTCAAGCCGGGTCACATGATCACCCATATTATGAAGAAATGCAGTCAGCTCCTTAGGGC
CTCCGATCGTTGTCAGAAGTAAGTTGGCCGCGGTGTTGTCGCTCATGGTAATGGCAGCACTACACAATTC
TCTTACCGTCATGCCATCCGTAAGATGCTTTTCCGTGACCGGCGAGTACTCAACCAAGTCGTTTTGTGAG
TAGTGTATACGGCGACCAAGCTGCTCTTGCCCGGCGTCTATACGGGACAACACCGCGCCACATAGCAGTA
CTTTGAAAGTGCTCATCATCGGGAATCGTTCTTCGGGGCGGAAAGACTCAAGGATCTTGCCGCTATTGAG
ATCCAGTTCGATATAGCCCACTCTTGCACCCAGTTGATCTTCAGCATCTTTTACTTTCACCAGCGTTTCG
GGGTGTGCAAAAACAGGCAAGCAAAATGCCGCAAAGAAGGGAATGAGTGCGACACGAAAATGTTGGATGC
TCATACTCGTCCTTTTTCAATATTATTGAAGCATTTATCAGGGTTACTAGTACGTCTCTCAAGGATAAGT
AAGTAATATTAAGGTACGGGAGGTATTGGACAGGCCGCAATAAAATATCTTTATTTTCATTACATCTGTG
TGTTGGTTTTTTGTGTGAATCGATAGTACTAACATACGCTCTCCATCAAAACAAAACGAAACAAAACAAA
CTAGCAAAATAGGCTGTCCCCAGTGCAAGTGCAGGTGCCAGAACATTTCTCT
Features (pLannotate 1.2.2; 12 found; start..end, strand, type, name):
     72..227     +  CDS            C9orf85 (fragment): CI085_HUMAN - Experimental evidence at protein level: Swiss-Prot protein existence level 1. From Homo sapiens (Human).
    270..341     -  CDS            C8orf17 (fragment): MOST1_HUMAN - Experimental evidence at protein level: Swiss-Prot protein existence level 1. May be involved in cell survival, proliferation and progression of cancer cells. From Homo sapiens (Human).
   1509..1540    +  promoter       minP: minimal TATA-box promoter with low basal activity
   1790..3442    +  CDS            luciferase: firefly luciferase synthetic luc2 version of the luciferase gene
   3486..3607    -  polyA_signal   SV40 poly(A) signal: SV40 polyadenylation signal
   3630..3698    -  CDS            large T antigen (fragment): large T antigen from SV40 (simian virus 40)
   3714..3846    +  CDS            TcR (fragment): tetracycline efflux protein; tet; confers resistance to tetracycline
   4026..4614    -  rep_origin     ori: high-copy-number ColE1/pMB1/pBR322/pUC origin of replication
   4814..5674    -  CDS            AmpR: β-lactamase confers resistance to ampicillin, carbenicillin, and related antibiotics
   5675..5716    -  promoter       AmpR promoter (fragment): bla
   5779..5827    +  polyA_signal   poly(A) signal: synthetic polyadenylation signal
   5841..5932    +  misc_feature   pause site: RNA polymerase II transcriptional pause signal from the human α2 globin gene
