[The description below was written by a language model from this plasmid's Addgene catalogue record and pLannotate feature annotations shown in this document.]
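Description:
pGL4.23_TSS1 is a firefly luciferase reporter plasmid built on Promega's pGL4.23[luc2/minP] backbone and designed for transient transfection into mammalian cells. It carries a human genomic fragment from the TAL1 locus, designated TSS1 (transcription start site 1 of the gene encoding the TAL1/SCL bHLH transcription factor), and its stated purpose is to measure the activity of this region in luciferase assays. In bacteria it replicates from a high-copy ColE1/pUC-type origin and is selected with ampicillin through the β-lactamase (AmpR) gene.

The reporter unit consists of the minP minimal TATA-box promoter, which has low basal activity, followed by the synthetic luc2 luciferase coding sequence and an SV40 polyadenylation signal. Upstream of the cassette lie a synthetic poly(A) signal and an RNA polymerase II pause site from the human α2-globin gene. These are standard pGL4 elements that limit read-through transcription from the backbone and so reduce background signal. The full sequences (about 5.9 kb, against a 4.3 kb empty backbone) imply roughly 1.6 kb of inserted DNA. Neither feature table annotates the TAL1 sequence itself. Unannotated stretches lie both upstream of minP and between minP and the luc2 start, and the record notes that the NcoI site used for cloning was destroyed, but the exact boundaries and layout of the insert are not stated. The short "C9orf85" and "C8orf17" fragment hits in the upstream region are probably chance similarity matches within the human genomic insert rather than functional coding sequences, and the small large T antigen and TcR fragments are backbone remnants. The depositor and sequencing-verified records differ by only two nucleotides in length and share the same feature layout.
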