Addgene plasmid #210633: pGL4.23_TSS1
Purpose: Luciferase experiment for TAL1 TSS1
Depositing lab: Maayan Salton. Depositing organization: Hebrew University. Publication: Isoforms of the TAL1 transcription factor have different roles in hematopoiesis and cell growth. Sharma A, Mistriel-Zerbib S, Najar RA, Engal E, Bentata M, Taqatqa N, Dahan S, Cohen K, Jaffe-Herman S, Geminder O, Baker M, Nevo Y, Plaschkes I, Kay G, Drier Y, Berger M, Salton M. PLoS Biol. 2023 Jun 28;21(6):e3002175. doi: 10.1371/journal.pbio.3002175. PubMed 37379322.
Backbone
  Vector backbone: pGL4.23[luc2/minP]
  Backbone manufacturer: Promega
  Backbone size w/o insert (bp): 4283
  Vector type: Mammalian Expression
Growth in bacteria
  Bacterial resistance: Ampicillin, 100 μg/mL
  Growth temperature: 37°C
  Growth strain: DH5alpha
  Copy number: High Copy
Gene/Insert
  Gene/Insert name: TAL1 TSS1
  Species: H. sapiens (human)
  Entrez Gene: TAL1 (a.k.a. SCL, TCL5, bHLHa17, tal-1)
  Cloning method: Restriction Enzyme; 5′ cloning site NcoI (destroyed during cloning)
Terms and licenses: Academic/Nonprofit Terms; Industry Terms: Not Available to Industry
How to cite: pGL4.23_TSS1 was a gift from Maayan Salton (Addgene plasmid # 210633 ; http://n2t.net/addgene:210633 ; RRID:Addgene_210633)
